Addgene plasmid #224186: AiP14870 - pAAV-AiE0452h_3xC2-minBG-ChR2(H134R)-EYFP-WPRE3-BGHpA (Alias: CN4870)
Purpose: AiE0452h_3xC2 is an enhancer sequence, designed to drive AAV-mediated transgene expression in striatal D2 MSNs
Depositing lab: Allen Institute for Brain Science & Jonathan Ting. Depositing organization: Allen Institute. Publication: Enhancer AAV toolbox for accessing and perturbing striatal cell types and circuits. Hunker AC, Wirthlin ME, Gill G, Johansen NJ, Hooper M, Omstead V, Vargas S, Lerma MN, Taskin N, Weed N, Laird WD, Bishaw YM, Bendrick JL, Gore BB, Ben-Simon Y, Opitz-Araya X, Martinez RA, Way SW, Thyagarajan B, Otto S, Sanchez REA, Alexander JR, Amaya A, Amster A, Arbuckle J, Ayala A, Baker PM, Barcelli T, Barta S, Bertagnolli D, Bielstein C, Bishwakarma P, Bowlus J, Boyer G, Brouner K, Casian B, Casper T, Chakka AB, Chakrabarty R, Chong P, Clark M, Colbert K, Daniel S, Dawe T, Departee M, DiValentin P, Donadio NP, Dotson NI, Dwivedi D, Egdorf T, Fliss T, Gary A, Goldy J, Grasso C, Groce EL, Gudsnuk K, Han W, Haradon Z, Hastings S, Helback O, Ho WV, Huang C, Johnson T, Jones DL, Juneau Z, Kenney J, Leibly M, Li S, Liang E, Loeffler H, Lusk NA, Madigan Z, Malloy J, Malone J, McCue R, Melchor J, Mich JK, Moosman S, Morin E, Naidoo R, Newman D, Ngo K, Nguyen K, Oster AL, Ouellette B, Oyama AA, Pena N, Pham T, Phillips E, Pom C, Potekhina L, Ransford S, Ray PL, Reding M, Rette DF, Reynoldson C, Rimorin C, Sigler AR, Rocha DB, Ronellenfitch K, Ruiz A, Sawyer L, Sevigny JP, Shapovalova NV, Shepard N, Shulga L, Soliman S, Staats B, Taormina MJ, Tieu M, Wang Y, Wilkes J, Wood T, Zhou T, Williford A, Dee N, Mollenkopf T, Ng L, Esposito L, Kalmbach BE, Yao S, Ariza J, Collman F, Mufti S, Smith K, Waters J, Ersing I, Patrick M, Zeng H, Lein ES, Kojima Y, Horwitz G, Owen SF, Levi BP, Daigle TL, Tasic B, Bakken TE, Ting JT. Neuron. 2025 May 21;113(10):1507-1524.e17. doi: 10.1016/j.neuron.2025.04.035. PubMed 40403704.
Backbone
  Vector backbone: rAAV
  Vector type: AAV
Growth in bacteria
  Bacterial resistance: Ampicillin, 100 μg/mL
  Growth temperature: 30°C
  Growth strain: NEB Stable
  Copy number: High Copy
Gene/Insert
  Gene/Insert name: ChR2(H134R)-EYFP
  Species: Synthetic
  Cloning method: Restriction Enzyme; 5′ cloning site unknown (unknown if destroyed)
Terms and licenses: Academic/Nonprofit Terms; Industry Terms: Not Available to Industry
Depositor comments: Allen Institute plasmid alias: CN4870 . This work supported by NIH BRAIN Initiative grant UF1MH128339.
How to cite: AiP14870 - pAAV-AiE0452h_3xC2-minBG-ChR2(H134R)-EYFP-WPRE3-BGHpA (Alias: CN4870) was a gift from Allen Institute for Brain Science & Jonathan Ting (Addgene plasmid # 224186 ; http://n2t.net/addgene:224186 ; RRID:Addgene_224186)
