[The description below was written by a language model from this plasmid's Addgene catalogue record and pLannotate feature annotations shown in this document.]
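Description:
AiP14870 - pAAV-AiE0452h_3xC2-minBG-ChR2(H134R)-EYFP-WPRE3-BGHpA (alias CN4870) is a recombinant AAV transfer plasmid of about 5.8 kb, built to package an enhancer-driven optogenetic cassette for delivery to the brain. It is maintained in bacteria through a high-copy ColE1/pUC-type origin and an ampicillin resistance gene (β-lactamase with its own promoter). An f1 phage origin and small remnants of pBR322 bom and rop sequences are also present in the backbone. The expression cassette is flanked by AAV2 inverted terminal repeats, which provide the signals for genome replication and encapsidation. The right ITR is annotated in full, while only short fragments are detected at the left end. A recombination-deficient host strain is listed for propagation, a common choice for ITR-containing plasmids because these repeats are prone to rearrangement.

According to the name and stated purpose, expression is controlled by AiE0452h_3xC2, an enhancer designed to direct transgene expression in striatal D2 medium spiny neurons. The "3xC2" label suggests a triplicated core element, and "minBG" presumably denotes a minimal beta-globin promoter. Neither element is annotated in the feature table, but they presumably occupy the unannotated region between the left ITR and the coding sequence. The payload is ChR2(H134R), a blue light-activated cation channel derived from Chlamydomonas reinhardtii channelrhodopsin-2, followed closely by EYFP to give the fluorescently labelled fusion named in the record. Downstream lie two WPRE fragments, consistent with the shortened WPRE3 element that enhances transcript expression, and a bovine growth hormone polyadenylation signal. The construct serves to produce AAV for light-driven activation and visualisation of D2 MSNs in striatal circuit studies.
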