Features (pLannotate 1.2.2; 15 found; start..end, strand, type, name):
     12..39      +  repeat_region  AAV2 ITR (fragment): inverted terminal repeat of adeno-associated virus serotype 2 inverted
     68..95      +  repeat_region  AAV2 ITR (fragment): inverted terminal repeat of adeno-associated virus serotype 2 inverted
    916..1842    +  CDS            ChR2(H134R): H134R mutant of an N-terminal fragment of channelrhodopsin-2 from the alga Chlamydomonas reinhardtii (Nagel et al., 2005) blue light-activated cation channel
   1858..2577    +  CDS            EYFP: enhanced YFP mammalian codon-optimized
   2611..2768    +  misc_feature   WPRE (fragment): woodchuck hepatitis virus posttranscriptional regulatory element
   2774..2854    +  misc_feature   WPRE (fragment): woodchuck hepatitis virus posttranscriptional regulatory element
   2871..2982    +  polyA_signal   bGH poly(A) signal: bovine growth hormone polyadenylation signal
   3100..3240    +  repeat_region  AAV2 ITR: inverted terminal repeat of adeno-associated virus serotype 2 inverted
   3245..3296    -  misc_feature   bom (fragment): basis of mobility region from pBR322
   3315..3770    +  rep_origin     f1 ori (sequence partly withheld): f1 bacteriophage origin of replication; arrow indicates direction of (+) strand synthesis
   3771..3820    -  misc_feature   bom (fragment): basis of mobility region from pBR322
   3922..3957    -  CDS            rop (fragment): Rop protein, which maintains plasmids at low copy number; rop
   4052..4156    +  promoter       AmpR promoter: bla
   4157..5017    +  CDS            AmpR: β-lactamase; bla; confers resistance to ampicillin, carbenicillin, and related antibiotics
   5188..5776    +  rep_origin     ori: high-copy-number ColE1/pMB1/pBR322/pUC origin of replication
>Addgene plasmid #224186 | AiP14870 - pAAV-AiE0452h_3xC2-minBG-ChR2(H134R)-EYFP-WPRE3-BGHpA (Alias: CN4870) | addgene full sequence | sequence record 450138 | Addgene NGS Result
CCTGCAGGCAGCTGCGCGCTCGCTCGCTCACTGAGGCCGCCCGGGCGTCGGGCGACCTTTGGTCGCCCGG
CCTCAGTGAGCGAGCGAGCGCGCAGAGAGGGAGTGGCCAACTCCATCACTAGGGGTTCCTGCGGCCGCAC
GCGTGTGAAAAATACCTAGTCTTGAACTTTGGAGTTCCAAATTCCACATGATCGACTTCCTCAAGGCTTT
TCACTTGACGAACAAATTGCATGCCAAGAAATCGTCAAAATTCTATCAAGCTTAATTATGCAATTTCTGT
CTATAAATGACATACCTCCTGTACCCTATGACACCCACCTATGCACTAATAAGATGTGACAGCTGCATCA
CCAACAAAGCCTCCCCCGCCTGGTGAAAAATACCTAGTCTTGAACTTTGGAGTTCCAAATTCCACATGAT
CGACTTCCTCAAGGCTTTTCACTTGACGAACAAATTGCATGCCAAGAAATCGTCAAAATTCTATCAAGCT
TAATTATGCAATTTCTGTCTATAAATGACATACCTCCTGTACCCTATGACACCCACCTATGCACTAATAA
GATGTGACAGCTGCATCACCAACAAAGCCTCCCCCGCCTGGTGAAAAATACCTAGTCTTGAACTTTGGAG
TTCCAAATTCCACATGATCGACTTCCTCAAGGCTTTTCACTTGACGAACAAATTGCATGCCAAGAAATCG
TCAAAATTCTATCAAGCTTAATTATGCAATTTCTGTCTATAAATGACATACCTCCTGTACCCTATGACAC
CCACCTATGCACTAATAAGATGTGACAGCTGCATCACCAACAAAGCCTCCCCCGCCTGGAGCTCGGGCTG
GGCATAAAAGTCAGGGCAGAGCCATCTATTGCTTACATTTGCTTCTGGGATCCAGATCTTTCGAAGCTAG
CCACCATGGACTATGGCGGCGCTTTGTCTGCCGTCGGACGCGAACTTTTGTTCGTTACTAATCCTGTGGT
GGTGAACGGGTCCGTCCTGGTCCCTGAGGATCAATGTTACTGTGCCGGATGGATTGAATCTCGCGGCACG
AACGGCGCTCAGACCGCGTCAAATGTCCTGCAGTGGCTTGCAGCAGGATTCAGCATTTTGCTGCTGATGT
TCTATGCCTACCAAACCTGGAAATCTACATGCGGCTGGGAGGAGATCTATGTGTGCGCCATTGAAATGGT
TAAGGTGATTCTCGAGTTCTTTTTTGAGTTTAAGAATCCCTCTATGCTCTACCTTGCCACAGGACACCGG
GTGCAGTGGCTGCGCTATGCAGAGTGGCTGCTCACTTGTCCTGTCATCCTTATCCGCCTGAGCAACCTCA
CCGGCCTGAGCAACGACTACAGCAGGAGAACCATGGGACTCCTTGTCTCAGACATCGGGACTATCGTGTG
GGGGGCTACCAGCGCCATGGCAACCGGCTATGTTAAAGTCATCTTCTTTTGTCTTGGATTGTGCTATGGC
GCGAACACATTTTTTCACGCCGCCAAAGCATATATCGAGGGTTATCATACTGTGCCAAAGGGTCGGTGCC
GCCAGGTCGTGACCGGCATGGCATGGCTGTTTTTCGTGAGCTGGGGTATGTTCCCAATTCTCTTCATTTT
GGGGCCCGAAGGTTTTGGCGTCCTGAGCGTCTATGGCTCCACCGTAGGTCACACGATTATTGATCTGATG
AGTAAAAATTGTTGGGGGTTGTTGGGACACTACCTGCGCGTCCTGATCCACGAGCACATATTGATTCACG
GAGATATCCGCAAAACCACCAAACTGAACATCGGCGGAACGGAGATCGAGGTCGAGACTCTCGTCGAAGA
CGAAGCCGAGGCCGGAGCCGTGCCAGCGGCCGCCACCATGGTGAGCAAGGGCGAGGAGCTGTTCACCGGG
GTGGTGCCCATCCTGGTCGAGCTGGACGGCGACGTAAACGGCCACAAGTTCAGCGTGTCCGGCGAGGGCG
AGGGCGATGCCACCTACGGCAAGCTGACCCTGAAGTTCATCTGCACCACCGGCAAGCTGCCCGTGCCCTG
GCCCACCCTCGTGACCACCTTCGGCTACGGCCTGCAGTGCTTCGCCCGCTACCCCGACCACATGAAGCAG
CACGACTTCTTCAAGTCCGCCATGCCCGAAGGCTACGTCCAGGAGCGCACCATCTTCTTCAAGGACGACG
GCAACTACAAGACCCGCGCCGAGGTGAAGTTCGAGGGCGACACCCTGGTGAACCGCATCGAGCTGAAGGG
CATCGACTTCAAGGAGGACGGCAACATCCTGGGGCACAAGCTGGAGTACAACTACAACAGCCACAACGTC
TATATCATGGCCGACAAGCAGAAGAACGGCATCAAGGTGAACTTCAAGATCCGCCACAACATCGAGGACG
GCAGCGTGCAGCTCGCCGACCACTACCAGCAGAACACCCCCATCGGCGACGGCCCCGTGCTGCTGCCCGA
CAACCACTACCTGAGCTACCAGTCCGCCCTGAGCAAAGACCCCAACGAGAAGCGCGATCACATGGTCCTG
CTGGAGTTCGTGACCGCCGCCGGGATCACTCTCGGCATGGACGAGCTGTACAAGTAATAGGGCGCGCCGC
GGCCGCGAATTCGATATCATAATCAACCTCTGGATTACAAAATTTGTGAAAGATTGACTGGTATTCTTAA
CTATGTTGCTCCTTTTACGCTATGTGGATACGCTGCTTTAATGCCTTTGTATCATGCTATTGCTTCCCGT
ATGGCTTTCATTTTCTCCTCCTTGTATAAATCCTGGTTAGTTCTTGCCACGGCGGAACTCATCGCCGCCT
GCCTTGCCCGCTGCTGGACAGGGGCTCGGCTGTTGGGCACTGACAATTCCGTGGCTCGAGAGATCTTCGA
CTGTGCCTTCTAGTTGCCAGCCATCTGTTGTTTGCCCCTCCCCCGTGCCTTCCTTGACCCTGGAAGGTGC
CACTCCCACTGTCCTTTCCTAATAAAATGAGGAAATTGCATCGCATTGTCTGAGTAGGTGTCATTCTATT
CTGGGGGGTGGGGTGGGGCAGGACAGCAAGGGGGAGGATTGGGAAGACAATAGCAGGCATGAGATCTCAC
GTGCGGACCGAGCGGCCGCAGGAACCCCTAGTGATGGAGTTGGCCACTCCCTCTCTGCGCGCTCGCTCGC
TCACTGAGGCCGGGCGACCAAAGGTCGCCCGACGCCCGGGCTTTGCCCGGGCGGCCTCAGTGAGCGAGCG
AGCGCGCAGCTGCCTGCAGGGGCGCCTGATGCGGTATTTTCTCCTTACGCATCTGTGCGGTATTTCACAC
CGCATA
[95 nt withheld, positions 3297-3391]
T
[46 nt withheld, positions 3393-3438]
C
[141 nt withheld, positions 3440-3580]
CCTTTGACGTTGGAGTCCACGTTCTTT
[37 nt withheld, positions 3608-3644]
ACTCTATCTCGGGCTATTCTTTTGATTTATAAGGGATTTTGCCGATTTCGGTCTATTGGTTAAAAAATGA
GCTGATTTAACAAAAATTTAACGCGAATTTTAACAAAATATTAACGTTTACAATTTTATGGTGCACTCTC
AGTACAATCTGCTCTGATGCCGCATAGTTAAGCCAGCCCCGACACCCGCCAACACCCGCTGACGCGCCCT
GACGGGCTTGTCTGCTCCCGGCATCCGCTTACAGACAAGCTGTGACCGTCTCCGGGAGCTGCATGTGTCA
GAGGTTTTCACCGTCATCACCGAAACGCGCGAGACGAAAGGGCCTCGTGATACGCCTATTTTTATAGGTT
AATGTCATGATAATAATGGTTTCTTAGACGTCAGGTGGCACTTTTCGGGGAAATGTGCGCGGAACCCCTA
TTTGTTTATTTTTCTAAATACATTCAAATATGTATCCGCTCATGAGACAATAACCCTGATAAATGCTTCA
ATAATATTGAAAAAGGAAGAGTATGAGTATTCAACATTTCCGTGTCGCCCTTATTCCCTTTTTTGCGGCA
TTTTGCCTTCCTGTTTTTGCTCACCCAGAAACGCTGGTGAAAGTAAAAGATGCTGAAGATCAGTTGGGTG
CACGAGTGGGTTACATCGAACTGGATCTCAACAGCGGTAAGATCCTTGAGAGTTTTCGCCCCGAAGAACG
TTTTCCAATGATGAGCACTTTTAAAGTTCTGCTATGTGGCGCGGTATTATCCCGTATTGACGCCGGGCAA
GAGCAACTCGGTCGCCGCATACACTATTCTCAGAATGACTTGGTTGAGTACTCACCAGTCACAGAAAAGC
ATCTTACGGATGGCATGACAGTAAGAGAATTATGCAGTGCTGCCATAACCATGAGTGATAACACTGCGGC
CAACTTACTTCTGACAACGATCGGAGGACCGAAGGAGCTAACCGCTTTTTTGCACAACATGGGGGATCAT
GTAACTCGCCTTGATCGTTGGGAACCGGAGCTGAATGAAGCCATACCAAACGACGAGCGTGACACCACGA
TGCCTGTAGCAATGGCAACAACGTTGCGCAAACTATTAACTGGCGAACTACTTACTCTAGCTTCCCGGCA
ACAATTAATAGACTGGATGGAGGCGGATAAAGTTGCAGGACCACTTCTGCGCTCGGCCCTTCCGGCTGGC
TGGTTTATTGCTGATAAATCTGGAGCCGGTGAGCGTGGGTCTCGCGGTATCATTGCAGCACTGGGGCCAG
ATGGTAAGCCCTCCCGTATCGTAGTTATCTACACGACGGGGAGTCAGGCAACTATGGATGAACGAAATAG
ACAGATCGCTGAGATAGGTGCCTCACTGATTAAGCATTGGTAACTGTCAGACCAAGTTTACTCATATATA
CTTTAGATTGATTTAAAACTTCATTTTTAATTTAAAAGGATCTAGGTGAAGATCCTTTTTGATAATCTCA
TGACCAAAATCCCTTAACGTGAGTTTTCGTTCCACTGAGCGTCAGACCCCGTAGAAAAGATCAAAGGATC
TTCTTGAGATCCTTTTTTTCTGCGCGTAATCTGCTGCTTGCAAACAAAAAAACCACCGCTACCAGCGGTG
GTTTGTTTGCCGGATCAAGAGCTACCAACTCTTTTTCCGAAGGTAACTGGCTTCAGCAGAGCGCAGATAC
CAAATACTGTTCTTCTAGTGTAGCCGTAGTTAGGCCACCACTTCAAGAACTCTGTAGCACCGCCTACATA
CCTCGCTCTGCTAATCCTGTTACCAGTGGCTGCTGCCAGTGGCGATAAGTCGTGTCTTACCGGGTTGGAC
TCAAGACGATAGTTACCGGATAAGGCGCAGCGGTCGGGCTGAACGGGGGGTTCGTGCACACAGCCCAGCT
TGGAGCGAACGACCTACACCGAACTGAGATACCTACAGCGTGAGCTATGAGAAAGCGCCACGCTTCCCGA
AGGGAGAAAGGCGGACAGGTATCCGGTAAGCGGCAGGGTCGGAACAGGAGAGCGCACGAGGGAGCTTCCA
GGGGGAAACGCCTGGTATCTTTATAGTCCTGTCGGGTTTCGCCACCTCTGACTTGAGCGTCGATTTTTGT
GATGCTCGTCAGGGGGGCGGAGCCTATGGAAAAACGCCAGCAACGCGGCCTTTTTACGGTTCCTGGCCTT
TTGCTGGCCTTTTGCTCACATGT
